Addgene plasmid #79064: CSII-IDR2-AGMpygTRIM5-FOS
Purpose: Express African green monkey pygerythrus TRIM5alpha in mammalan cells
Depositing lab: Wesley Sundquist. Depositing organization: University of Utah. Publication: Primate TRIM5 proteins form hexagonal nets on HIV-1 capsids. Li YL, Chandrasekaran V, Carter SD, Woodward CL, Christensen DE, Dryden KA, Pornillos O, Yeager M, Ganser-Pornillos BK, Jensen GJ, Sundquist WI. Elife. 2016 Jun 2;5. pii: e16269. doi: 10.7554/eLife.16269. PubMed 27253068.
Backbone
  Vector backbone: CSII-BBN-IRES-DsRed
  Backbone manufacturer: CSII-BBN-IDR2
  Backbone size w/o insert (bp): 9866
  Total vector size (bp): 11477
  Vector type: Mammalian Expression
  Selectable markers: Zeocin
Growth in bacteria
  Bacterial resistance: Ampicillin, 100 μg/mL
  Growth temperature: 37°C
  Growth strain: NEB Stable
  Copy number: Unknown
Gene/Insert
  Gene/Insert name: TRIM5alpha(African green monkey pygerythrus)-FOS (alt name: TRIM5alpha(AGMpyg)-FOS)
  Species: Chlorocebus pygerythrus pygerythrus
  Insert size (bp): 1545
  GenBank ID: AAW72440.1
  Promoter: CMV
  Tag / fusion protein: OneSTrEP-FLAG (C terminal on insert)
  Cloning method: Restriction Enzyme; 5′ cloning site NheI (not destroyed); 3′ cloning site Xho1 (not destroyed)
  Sequencing primers: 5′ CAGAGCTGGTTTAGTGAACC; 3′ GCCAAAAGACGGCAATATGG
Terms and licenses: Academic/Nonprofit Terms; Industry Terms: Not Available to Industry
Depositor comments: CMV promoter and IRES DsRed co expression
How to cite: CSII-IDR2-AGMpygTRIM5-FOS was a gift from Wesley Sundquist (Addgene plasmid # 79064 ; http://n2t.net/addgene:79064 ; RRID:Addgene_79064)
