[The description below was written by a language model from this plasmid's Addgene catalogue record and pLannotate feature annotations shown in this document.]
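Description:
CSII-IDR2-AGMpygTRIM5-FOS is an 11.5 kb HIV-1-based lentiviral transfer plasmid, catalogued as a mammalian expression vector, built on the CSII-BBN-IRES-DsRed backbone to express TRIM5alpha from the African green monkey subspecies Chlorocebus pygerythrus pygerythrus. It is propagated in E. coli through a high-copy ColE1/pUC-type origin with ampicillin resistance, and also carries an f1 origin. A separate SV40/EM7-driven Sh ble cassette with an SV40 polyadenylation signal provides Zeocin selection.

The feature table shows a typical lentiviral layout. An upstream CMV enhancer/promoter is fused to a truncated 5' LTR to drive genomic RNA production, followed by the Ψ packaging signal with a gag fragment, the Rev response element and the cPPT/CTS. A truncated 3' LTR and a bGH polyadenylation signal close the viral unit. Within it, an internal CMV enhancer/promoter drives the 1,545 bp TRIM5alpha coding sequence, cloned between NheI and XhoI. The coding sequence is fused at its C terminus to the "FOS" tag, which combines FLAG and OneSTrEP (Strep-tag II) for detection and affinity purification. An EMCV IRES then allows DsRed-Express2 to be translated from the same transcript, so red fluorescence marks cells expressing the restriction factor. A WPRE downstream enhances transcript expression. The annotated "nef" feature overlaps the WPRE and the region preceding the 3' LTR, so it probably reflects residual viral sequence rather than an intended payload.

TRIM5alpha is a capsid-binding restriction factor that blocks retroviral infection early after entry. The construct is suited to transfection or lentiviral transduction of mammalian cells for restriction assays and for isolation of the tagged protein, in line with the associated work on TRIM5 assembly on HIV-1 capsids.
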