Features (pLannotate 1.2.2; 35 found; start..end, strand, type, name):
     36..80      -  misc_feature   bom (fragment): basis of mobility region from pBR322
    235..614     +  enhancer       CMV enhancer: human cytomegalovirus immediate early enhancer
    615..814     +  promoter       CMV promoter: human cytomegalovirus (CMV) immediate early promoter
    832..1012    +  LTR            5' LTR (truncated): truncated 5' long terminal repeat (LTR) from HIV-1
   1056..1181    +  misc_feature   HIV-1 Ψ: packaging signal of human immunodeficiency virus type 1
   1165..1503    +  CDS            HIV-1 gag (fragment): gag protein from human immunodeficiency virus 1; gag
   1627..1963    +  ncRNA          RRE: Accession: RF00036 - HIV Rev response element
   2288..2388    +  CDS            Rev (fragment): human immunodeficiency virus 1 (HIV-1) Rev protein; rev; enhances nuclear export of unspliced and incompletely spliced viral mRNAs
   2414..2531    +  misc_feature   cPPT/CTS: central polypurine tract and central termination sequence of HIV-1
   2661..2964    +  enhancer       CMV enhancer: human cytomegalovirus immediate early enhancer
   2965..3168    +  promoter       CMV promoter: human cytomegalovirus (CMV) immediate early promoter
   3197..4741    +  CDS            TRIM5: TRIM5_MACMU - Experimental evidence at protein level: Swiss-Prot protein existence level 1. Capsid-specific restriction factor that prevents infection from non-host-adapted retroviruses. Blocks viral replication early in the life cycle, after viral entry but before reverse transcription. In addition to acting as a capsid-specific restriction factor, also acts as a pattern recognition receptor that activates innate immune signaling in response to the retroviral capsid lattice. Binding to the viral capsid triggers its E3 ubiquitin ligase activity, and in concert with the heterodimeric ubiquitin
   4760..4783    +  CDS            FLAG: FLAG® epitope tag, followed by an enterokinase cleavage site
   4790..4812    +  CDS            Strep-Tag II (fragment): peptide that binds Strep-Tactin®, an engineered form of streptavidin
   4817..4869    +  misc_feature   MCS: multiple cloning site
   4982..5444    +  misc_feature   IRES: internal ribosome entry site (IRES) of the encephalomyocarditis virus (EMCV)
   5458..6135    +  CDS            DsRed-Express2: noncytotoxic tetrameric variant of DsRed fluorescent protein (Strack et al., 2008) mammalian codon-optimized
   6171..6759    +  misc_feature   WPRE: woodchuck hepatitis virus posttranscriptional regulatory element
   6684..7271    +  CDS            nef: NEF_HV112 - Experimental evidence at protein level: Swiss-Prot protein existence level 1. Extracellular Nef protein targets CD4(+) T-lymphocytes for apoptosis by interacting with CXCR4 surface receptors. From Human immunodeficiency virus type 1 group M subtype B (isolate PCV12) (HIV-1).
   7278..7458    +  LTR            5' LTR (truncated): truncated 5' long terminal repeat (LTR) from HIV-1
   7490..7714    +  polyA_signal   bGH poly(A) signal: bovine growth hormone polyadenylation signal
   7718..7739    +  promoter       SV40 promoter (fragment): SV40 enhancer and early promoter
   7760..8188    +  rep_origin     f1 ori (sequence partly withheld): f1 bacteriophage origin of replication; arrow indicates direction of (+) strand synthesis
   8202..8532    +  promoter       SV40 promoter: SV40 enhancer and early promoter
   8580..8627    +  promoter       EM7 promoter: synthetic bacterial promoter&nbsp
   8646..9020    +  CDS            BleoR: antibiotic-binding protein; Sh ble from Streptoalloteichus hindustanus; confers resistance to bleomycin, phleomycin, and Zeocin™
   9030..9155    +  CDS            ble (fragment): BLE_KLEPN - Experimental evidence at protein level: Swiss-Prot protein existence level 1. Binding protein with a strong affinity to the bleomycin family of antibiotics. Binds to CL990; an antimitotic-antibiotic compound. From Klebsiella pneumoniae.
   9150..9271    +  polyA_signal   SV40 poly(A) signal: SV40 polyadenylation signal
   9342..9364    -  protein_bind   lac operator (fragment): The lac repressor binds to the lac operator to inhibit transcription in E. coli. This inhibition can be relieved by adding lactose or isopropyl-β-D-thiogalactopyranoside (IPTG). lac repressor encoded by lacI
   9368..9398    -  promoter       lac promoter: promoter for the E. coli lac operon
   9413..9434    -  protein_bind   CAP binding site: CAP binding activates transcription in the presence of cAMP. E. coli catabolite activator protein
   9447..9539    -  CDS            lacI (fragment): lac repressor; lacI; The lac repressor binds to the lac operator to inhibit transcription in E. coli. This inhibition can be relieved by adding lactose or isopropyl-β-D-thiogalactopyranoside (IPTG).
   9722..10310   -  rep_origin     ori: high-copy-number ColE1/pMB1/pBR322/pUC origin of replication
  10481..11341   -  CDS            AmpR: β-lactamase; bla; confers resistance to ampicillin, carbenicillin, and related antibiotics
  11342..11446   -  promoter       AmpR promoter: bla
>Addgene plasmid #79064 | CSII-IDR2-AGMpygTRIM5-FOS | depositor full sequence | sequence record 147918 | CSII-IDR2-AGMpygTRIM5-FOS
GACGGATCGGGAGATCTCCCGATCCCCTATGGTCGACTCTCAGTACAATCTGCTCTGATGCCGCATAGTT
AAGCCAGTATCTGCTCCCTGCTTGTGTGTTGGAGGTCGCTGAGTAGTGCGCGAGCAAAATTTAAGCTACA
ACAAGGCAAGGCTTGACCGACAATTGCATGAAGAATCTGCTTAGGGTTAGGCGTTTTGCGCTGCTTCGCG
ATGTACGGGCCAGATATACGCGTTGACATTGATTATTGACTAGTTATTAATAGTAATCAATTACGGGGTC
ATTAGTTCATAGCCCATATATGGAGTTCCGCGTTACATAACTTACGGTAAATGGCCCGCCTGGCTGACCG
CCCAACGACCCCCGCCCATTGACGTCAATAATGACGTATGTTCCCATAGTAACGCCAATAGGGACTTTCC
ATTGACGTCAATGGGTGGAGTATTTACGGTAAACTGCCCACTTGGCAGTACATCAAGTGTATCATATGCC
AAGTACGCCCCCTATTGACGTCAATGACGGTAAATGGCCCGCCTGGCATTATGCCCAGTACATGACCTTA
TGGGACTTTCCTACTTGGCAGTACATCTACGTATTAGTCATCGCTATTACCATGGTGATGCGGTTTTGGC
AGTACATCAATGGGCGTGGATAGCGGTTTGACTCACGGGGATTTCCAAGTCTCCACCCCATTGACGTCAA
TGGGAGTTTGTTTTGGCACCAAAATCAACGGGACTTTCCAAAATGTCGTAACAACTCCGCCCCATTGACG
CAAATGGGCGGTAGGCGTGTACGGTGGGAGGTCTATATAAGCAGCGCGTTTTGCCTGTACTGGGTCTCTC
TGGTTAGACCAGATCTGAGCCTGGGAGCTCTCTGGCTAACTAGGGAACCCACTGCTTAAGCCTCAATAAA
GCTTGCCTTGAGTGCTTCAAGTAGTGTGTGCCCGTCTGTTGTGTGACTCTGGTAACTAGAGATCCCTCAG
ACCCTTTTAGTCAGTGTGGAAAATCTCTAGCAGTGGCGCCCGAACAGGGACCTGAAAGCGAAAGGGAAAC
CAGAGCTCTCTCGACGCAGGACTCGGCTTGCTGAAGCGCGCACGGCAAGAGGCGAGGGGCGGCGACTGGT
GAGTACGCCAAAAATTTTGACTAGCGGAGGCTAGAAGGAGAGAGATGGGTGCGAGAGCGTCAGTATTAAG
CGGGGGAGAATTAGATCGCGATGGGAAAAAATTCGGTTAAGGCCAGGGGGAAAGAAAAAATATAAATTAA
AACATATAGTATGGGCAAGCAGGGAGCTAGAACGATTCGCAGTTAATCCTGGCCTGTTAGAAACATCAGA
AGGCTGTAGACAAATACTGGGACAGCTACAACCATCCCTTCAGACAGGATCAGAAGAACTTAGATCATTA
TATAATACAGTAGCAACCCTCTATTGTGTGCATCAAAGGATAGAGATAAAAGACACCAAGGAAGCTTTAG
ACAAGATAGAGGAAGAGCAAAACAAAAGTAAGACCACCGCACAGCAAGCGGCCGGCCGCTGATCTTCAGA
CCTGGAGGAGGAGATATGAGGGACAATTGGAGAAGTGAATTATATAAATATAAAGTAGTAAAAATTGAAC
CATTAGGAGTAGCACCCACCAAGGCAAAGAGAAGAGTGGTGCAGAGAGAAAAAAGAGCAGTGGGAATAGG
AGCTTTGTTCCTTGGGTTCTTGGGAGCAGCAGGAAGCACTATGGGCGCAGCCTCAATGACGCTGACGGTA
CAGGCCAGACAATTATTGTCTGGTATAGTGCAGCAGCAGAACAATTTGCTGAGGGCTATTGAGGCGCAAC
AGCATCTGTTGCAACTCACAGTCTGGGGCATCAAGCAGCTCCAGGCAAGAATCCTGGCTGTGGAAAGATA
CCTAAAGGATCAACAGCTCCTGGGGATTTGGGGTTGCTCTGGAAAACTCATTTGCACCACTGCTGTGCCT
TGGAATGCTAGTTGGAGTAATAAATCTCTGGAACAGATCTGGAATCACACGACCTGGATGGAGTGGGACA
GAGAAATTAACAATTACACAAGCTTAATACACTCCTTAATTGAAGAATCGCAAAACCAGCAAGAAAAGAA
TGAACAAGAATTATTGGAATTAGATAAATGGGCAAGTTTGTGGAATTGGTTTAACATAACAAATTGGCTG
TGGTATATAAAATTATTCATAATGATAGTAGGAGGCTTGGTAGGTTTAAGAATAGTTTTTGCTGTACTTT
CTATAGTGAATAGAGTTAGGCAGGGATATTCACCATTATCGTTTCAGACCCACCTCCCAACCCCGAGGGG
ACCCGACAGGCCCGAAGGAATAGAAGAAGAAGGTGGAGAGAGAGACAGAGACAGATCCATTCGATTAGTG
AACGGATCTACAAATGGCAGTATTCATCCACAATTTTAAAAGAAAAGGGGGGATTGGGGGGTACAGTGCA
GGGGAAAGAATAGTAGACATAATAGCAACAGACATACAAACTAAAGAATTACAAAAACAAATTACAAAAA
TTCAAAATTTTCGGGTTTATTACAGTGTACAGAAACACCGTGAGACGTCATGCGGCCGCGCAGAAATTCA
CTTTGAATTAATTCGATTAATAGTAATCAATTACGGGGTCATTAGTTCATAGCCCATATATGGAGTTCCG
CGTTACATAACTTACGGTAAATGGCCCGCCTGGCTGACCGCCCAACGACCCCCGCCCATTGACGTCAATA
ATGACGTATGTTCCCATAGTAACGCCAATAGGGACTTTCCATTGACGTCAATGGGTGGAGTATTTACGGT
AAACTGCCCACTTGGCAGTACATCAAGTGTATCATATGCCAAGTACGCCCCCTATTGACGTCAATGACGG
TAAATGGCCCGCCTGGCATTATGCCCAGTACATGACCTTATGGGACTTTCCTACTTGGCAGTACATCTAC
GTATTAGTCATCGCTATTACCATGGTGATGCGGTTTTGGCAGTACATCAATGGGCGTGGATAGCGGTTTG
ACTCACGGGGATTTCCAAGTCTCCACCCCATTGACGTCAATGGGAGTTTGTTTTGGCACCAAAATCAACG
GGACTTTCCAAAATGTCGTAACAACTCCGCCCCATTGACGCAAATGGGCGGTAGGCGTGTACGGTGGGAG
GTCTATATAAGCAGAGCTGGTTTAGTGAACCGTCAGATCCGCTAGCATGGCTTCTGGAATCCTGGTTAAT
GTAAAGGAGGAGGTGACCTGTCCCATCTGCCTGGAACTCCTGACAGAACCCCTGAGTCTGCCCTGCGGCC
ACAGCCTCTGCCAAGCGTGCATCACTGCAAACCACAAGGAGTCCATGCTATACAAAGAAGAAGAGAGAAG
CTGCCCTGTGTGCCGGATCAGTTACCAGCCTGAGAATATACAGCCTAATCGGCATGTGGCCAACATAGTG
GAGAAGCTCAGAGAGGTCAAGTTGAGCCCAGAAGAGGGGCAGAAGGTTGATCACTGTGCACGCCATGGAG
AGAAACTCCTACTCTTCTGTCAGGAGGACAGCAAGGTCATTTGCTGGCTTTGTGAGCGGTCTCAGGAGCA
CCGTGGTCACCACACTTTCCTCATGGAGGAGGTTGCCCAGGAGTACCATGTGAAGCTCCAGACAGCTCTG
GAGATGCTGAGGCAGAAGCAGCAGGAAGCTGAAAAGTTGGAAGCTGACATCAGAGAAGAGAAAGCTTCCT
GGAAGATTCAAATAGACTACGACAAAACCAACGTCTCGGCAGATTTTGAGCAACTGAGAGAGATCCTGGA
CTGGGAGGAGAGCAATGAGCTGCAGAACCTGGAGAAGGAGGAAGAAGACATTCTGAAAAGCCTTACGAAG
TCTGAAACGGAGATGGTGCAGCAGACCCAGTACATGAGAGAGCTCATCTCAGATCTGGAGCATCGGTTGC
AGGGGTCAATGATGGAGCTGCTGCAGGGTGTGGATGGCATCATTAAAAGGGTTGAGAACATGACCTTGAA
GAAGCCAAAAACATTTCACAAAAATCAAAGGAGAGTGTTTCGAGCTCCTGATCTGAAAGGAATGCTAGAC
ATGTTTAGAGAGCTAACAGATGTCCGACGCTACTGGGTTGATGTGACACTGGCTCCAAACAACATTTCGC
ATGCTGTCATTGCTGAAGATAAGAGACAAGTGAGCTATCGGAACCCACAGATAATGTATCAGTCACCAGG
GTCATTATTTGGGTCACTCACGAATTTCAGTTATTGTACTGGCGTCCCGGGCTCCCAAAGTATCACATCA
GGGAAACTCACGAATTTCAATTATTGTACTGGCGTCCTGGGTTCCCAAAGTATCACATCAGGGAAACATT
ACTGGGAGGTAGATGTGTCCAAGAAAAGTGCTTGGATCCTGGGGGTATGTGCTGGCTTCCAACCCGATGC
AACGTATAATATTGAACAAAATGAAAATTATCAACCTAAATATGGCTACTGGGTTATAGGGTTACAGGAA
GGAGATAAATATAGTGCTTTCCAGGATGGTTCCTCACATACTCCTTTTGCTCCTTTCATTGTGCCCCTCT
CTGTGATTATTTGTCCTGATCGTGTTGGAGTTTTCGTAGACTATGAGGCTTGCACTGTCTCATTCTTCAA
TATCACAAACCATGGATTTCTCATCTATAAGTTTTCTCAGTGTTCTTTTTCTAAGCCTGTATTTCCATAT
TTAAATCCCAGAAAATGTACAGTCCCCATGACTCTGTGCTCACCAAGCTCTGGTACCGGATCCGGATTCG
ATTACAAGGATGACGATGACAAGAGCGCTTGGAGCCACCCGCAGTTCGAAAAATAACTCGAGCTCAAGCT
TCGAATTCTGCAGTCGACGGTACCGCGGGCCCGGGATCCGCCCCTCTCCCTCCCCCCCCCCTAACGTTAC
TGGCCGAAGCCGCTTGGAATAAGGCCGGTGTGCGTTTGTCTATATGTTATTTTCCACCATATTGCCGTCT
TTTGGCAATGTGAGGGCCCGGAAACCTGGCCCTGTCTTCTTGACGAGCATTCCTAGGGGTCTTTCCCCTC
TCGCCAAAGGAATGCAAGGTCTGTTGAATGTCGTGAAGGAAGCAGTTCCTCTGGAAGCTTCTTGAAGACA
AACAACGTCTGTAGCGACCCTTTGCAGGCAGCGGAACCCCCCACCTGGCGACAGGTGCCTCTGCGGCCAA
AAGCCACGTGTATAAGATACACCTGCAAAGGCGGCACAACCCCAGTGCCACGTTGTGAGTTGGATAGTTG
TGGAAAGAGTCAAATGGCTCTCCTCAAGCGTATTCAACAAGGGGCTGAAGGATGCCCAGAAGGTACCCCA
TTGTATGGGATCTGATCTGGGGCCTCGGTGCACATGCTTTACATGTGTTTAGTCGAGGTTAAAAAAACGT
CTAGGCCCCCCGAACCACGGGGACGTGGTTTTCCTTTGAAAAACACGATGATAATATGGCCACAACCATG
GATAGCACTGAGAACGTCATCAAGCCCTTCATGCGCTTCAAGGTGCACATGGAGGGCTCCGTGAACGGCC
ACGAGTTCGAGATCGAGGGCGAGGGCGAGGGCAAGCCCTACGAGGGCACCCAGACCGCCAAGCTGCAGGT
GACCAAGGGCGGCCCCCTGCCCTTCGCCTGGGACATCCTGTCCCCCCAGTTCCAGTACGGCTCCAAGGTG
TACGTGAAGCACCCCGCCGACATCCCCGACTACAAGAAGCTGTCCTTCCCCGAGGGCTTCAAGTGGGAGC
GCGTGATGAACTTCGAGGACGGCGGCGTGGTGACCGTGACCCAGGACTCCTCCCTGCAGGACGGCACCTT
CATCTACCACGTGAAGTTCATCGGCGTGAACTTCCCCTCCGACGGCCCCGTAATGCAGAAGAAGACTCTG
GGCTGGGAGCCCTCCACCGAGCGCCTGTACCCCCGCGACGGCGTGCTGAAGGGCGAGATCCACAAGGCGC
TGAAGCTGAAGGGCGGCGGCCACTACCTGGTGGAGTTCAAGTCAATCTACATGGCCAAGAAGCCCGTGAA
GCTGCCCGGCTACTACTACGTGGACTCCAAGCTGGACATCACCTCCCACAACGAGGACTACACCGTGGTG
GAGCAGTACGAGCGCGCCGAGGCCCGCCACCACCTGTTCCAGTAGTCTAGAGTTAACATCGAGGGATCAA
GCTTATCGATAATCAACCTCTGGATTACAAAATTTGTGAAAGATTGACTGGTATTCTTAACTATGTTGCT
CCTTTTACGCTATGTGGATACGCTGCTTTAATGCCTTTGTATCATGCTATTGCTTCCCGTATGGCTTTCA
TTTTCTCCTCCTTGTATAAATCCTGGTTGCTGTCTCTTTATGAGGAGTTGTGGCCCGTTGTCAGGCAACG
TGGCGTGGTGTGCACTGTGTTTGCTGACGCAACCCCCACTGGTTGGGGCATTGCCACCACCTGTCAGCTC
CTTTCCGGGACTTTCGCTTTCCCCCTCCCTATTGCCACGGCGGAACTCATCGCCGCCTGCCTTGCCCGCT
GCTGGACAGGGGCTCGGCTGTTGGGCACTGACAATTCCGTGGTGTTGTCGGGGAAGCTGACGTCCTTTCC
ATGGCTGCTCGCCTGTGTTGCCACCTGGATTCTGCGCGGGACGTCCTTCTGCTACGTCCCTTCGGCCCTC
AATCCAGCGGACCTTCCTTCCCGCGGCCTGCTGCCGGCTCTGCGGCCTCTTCCGCGTCTTCGCCTTCGCC
CTCAGACGAGTCGGATCTCCCTTTGGGCCGCCTCCCCGCATCGATACCGTCGAGACCTGGAAAAACATGG
AGCAATCACAAGTAGCAACACAGCAGCTACCAATGCTGCTTGTGCCTGGCTAGAAGCACAAGAGGAGGAG
GAGGTGGGTTTTCCAGTCACACCTCAGGTACCTTTAAGACCAATGACTTACAAGGCAGCTGTAGATCTTA
GCCACTTTTTAAAAGAAAAGGGGGGACTGGAAGGGCTAATTCACTCCCAACGAAGACAAGATATCCTTGA
TCTGTGGATCTACCACACACAAGGCTACTTCCCTGATTGGCAGAACTACACACCAGGGCCAGGGATCAGA
TATCCACTGACCTTTGGATGGTGCTACAAGCTAGTACCAGTTGAGCAAGAGAAGGTAGAAGAAGCCAATG
AAGGAGAGAACACCCGCTTGTTACACCCTGTGAGCCTGCATGGGATGGATGACCCGGAGAGAGAAGTATT
AGAGTGGAGGTTTGACAGCCGCCTAGCATTTCATCACATGGCCCGAGAGCTGCATCCGGACTGTACTGGG
TCTCTCTGGTTAGACCAGATCTGAGCCTGGGAGCTCTCTGGCTAACTAGGGAACCCACTGCTTAAGCCTC
AATAAAGCTTGCCTTGAGTGCTTCAAGTAGTGTGTGCCCGTCTGTTGTGTGACTCTGGTAACTAGAGATC
CCTCAGACCCTTTTAGTCAGTGTGGAAAATCTCTAGCAGGGCCCGTTTAAACCCGCTGATCAGCCTCGAC
TGTGCCTTCTAGTTGCCAGCCATCTGTTGTTTGCCCCTCCCCCGTGCCTTCCTTGACCCTGGAAGGTGCC
ACTCCCACTGTCCTTTCCTAATAAAATGAGGAAATTGCATCGCATTGTCTGAGTAGGTGTCATTCTATTC
TGGGGGGTGGGGTGGGGCAGGACAGCAAGGGGGAGGATTGGGAAGACAATAGCAGGCATGCTGGGGATGC
GGTGGGCTCTATGGCTTCTGAGGCGGAAAGAACCAGCTGGGGCTCTAGGGGGTATCCCC
[124 nt withheld, positions 7760-7883]
C
[32 nt withheld, positions 7885-7916]
CA
[57 nt withheld, positions 7919-7975]
A
[49 nt withheld, positions 7977-8025]
CCTTTGACGTTGGAGTCCACGTTCTTT
[37 nt withheld, positions 8053-8089]
ACCCTATCTCGGTCTATTCTTTTGATTTATAAGGGATTTTGGGGATTTCGGCCTATTGGTTAAAAAATGA
GCTGATTTAACAAAAATTTAACGCGAATTAATTCTGTGGAATGTGTGTCAGTTAGGGTGTGGAAAGTCCC
CAGGCTCCCCAGGCAGGCAGAAGTATGCAAAGCATGCATCTCAATTAGTCAGCAACCAGGTGTGGAAAGT
CCCCAGGCTCCCCAGCAGGCAGAAGTATGCAAAGCATGCATCTCAATTAGTCAGCAACCATAGTCCCGCC
CCTAACTCCGCCCATCCCGCCCCTAACTCCGCCCAGTTCCGCCCATTCTCCGCCCCATGGCTGACTAATT
TTTTTTATTTATGCAGAGGCCGAGGCCGCCTCTGCCTCTGAGCTATTCCAGAAGTAGTGAGGAGGCTTTT
TTGGAGGCCTAGGCTTTTGCAAAAAGCTCCCGGGAGCTTGTATATCCATTTTCGGATCTGATCAGCACGT
GTTGACAATTAATCATCGGCATAGTATATCGGCATAGTATAATACGACAAGGTGAGGAACTAAACCATGG
CCAAGTTGACCAGTGCCGTTCCGGTGCTCACCGCGCGCGACGTCGCCGGAGCGGTCGAGTTCTGGACCGA
CCGGCTCGGGTTCTCCCGGGACTTCGTGGAGGACGACTTCGCCGGTGTGGTCCGGGACGACGTGACCCTG
TTCATCAGCGCGGTCCAGGACCAGGTGGTGCCGGACAACACCCTGGCCTGGGTGTGGGTGCGCGGCCTGG
ACGAGCTGTACGCCGAGTGGTCGGAGGTCGTGTCCACGAACTTCCGGGACGCCTCCGGGCCGGCCATGAC
CGAGATCGGCGAGCAGCCGTGGGGGCGGGAGTTCGCCCTGCGCGACCCGGCCGGCAACTGCGTGCACTTC
GTGGCCGAGGAGCAGGACTGACACGTGCTACGAGATTTCGATTCCACCGCCGCCTTCTATGAAAGGTTGG
GCTTCGGAATCGTTTTCCGGGACGCCGGCTGGATGATCCTCCAGCGCGGGGATCTCATGCTGGAGTTCTT
CGCCCACCCCAACTTGTTTATTGCAGCTTATAATGGTTACAAATAAAGCAATAGCATCACAAATTTCACA
AATAAAGCATTTTTTTCACTGCATTCTAGTTGTGGTTTGTCCAAACTCATCAATGTATCTTATCATGTCT
GTATACCGTCGACCTCTAGCTAGAGCTTGGCGTAATCATGGTCATAGCTGTTTCCTGTGTGAAATTGTTA
TCCGCTCACAATTCCACACAACATACGAGCCGGAAGCATAAAGTGTAAAGCCTGGGGTGCCTAATGAGTG
AGCTAACTCACATTAATTGCGTTGCGCTCACTGCCCGCTTTCCAGTCGGGAAACCTGTCGTGCCAGCTGC
ATTAATGAATCGGCCAACGCGCGGGGAGAGGCGGTTTGCGTATTGGGCGCTCTTCCGCTTCCTCGCTCAC
TGACTCGCTGCGCTCGGTCGTTCGGCTGCGGCGAGCGGTATCAGCTCACTCAAAGGCGGTAATACGGTTA
TCCACAGAATCAGGGGATAACGCAGGAAAGAACATGTGAGCAAAAGGCCAGCAAAAGGCCAGGAACCGTA
AAAAGGCCGCGTTGCTGGCGTTTTTCCATAGGCTCCGCCCCCCTGACGAGCATCACAAAAATCGACGCTC
AAGTCAGAGGTGGCGAAACCCGACAGGACTATAAAGATACCAGGCGTTTCCCCCTGGAAGCTCCCTCGTG
CGCTCTCCTGTTCCGACCCTGCCGCTTACCGGATACCTGTCCGCCTTTCTCCCTTCGGGAAGCGTGGCGC
TTTCTCAATGCTCACGCTGTAGGTATCTCAGTTCGGTGTAGGTCGTTCGCTCCAAGCTGGGCTGTGTGCA
CGAACCCCCCGTTCAGCCCGACCGCTGCGCCTTATCCGGTAACTATCGTCTTGAGTCCAACCCGGTAAGA
CACGACTTATCGCCACTGGCAGCAGCCACTGGTAACAGGATTAGCAGAGCGAGGTATGTAGGCGGTGCTA
CAGAGTTCTTGAAGTGGTGGCCTAACTACGGCTACACTAGAAGGACAGTATTTGGTATCTGCGCTCTGCT
GAAGCCAGTTACCTTCGGAAAAAGAGTTGGTAGCTCTTGATCCGGCAAACAAACCACCGCTGGTAGCGGT
GGTTTTTTTGTTTGCAAGCAGCAGATTACGCGCAGAAAAAAAGGATCTCAAGAAGATCCTTTGATCTTTT
CTACGGGGTCTGACGCTCAGTGGAACGAAAACTCACGTTAAGGGATTTTGGTCATGAGATTATCAAAAAG
GATCTTCACCTAGATCCTTTTAAATTAAAAATGAAGTTTTAAATCAATCTAAAGTATATATGAGTAAACT
TGGTCTGACAGTTACCAATGCTTAATCAGTGAGGCACCTATCTCAGCGATCTGTCTATTTCGTTCATCCA
TAGTTGCCTGACTCCCCGTCGTGTAGATAACTACGATACGGGAGGGCTTACCATCTGGCCCCAGTGCTGC
AATGATACCGCGAGACCCACGCTCACCGGCTCCAGATTTATCAGCAATAAACCAGCCAGCCGGAAGGGCC
GAGCGCAGAAGTGGTCCTGCAACTTTATCCGCCTCCATCCAGTCTATTAATTGTTGCCGGGAAGCTAGAG
TAAGTAGTTCGCCAGTTAATAGTTTGCGCAACGTTGTTGCCATTGCTACAGGCATCGTGGTGTCACGCTC
GTCGTTTGGTATGGCTTCATTCAGCTCCGGTTCCCAACGATCAAGGCGAGTTACATGATCCCCCATGTTG
TGCAAAAAAGCGGTTAGCTCCTTCGGTCCTCCGATCGTTGTCAGAAGTAAGTTGGCCGCAGTGTTATCAC
TCATGGTTATGGCAGCACTGCATAATTCTCTTACTGTCATGCCATCCGTAAGATGCTTTTCTGTGACTGG
TGAGTACTCAACCAAGTCATTCTGAGAATAGTGTATGCGGCGACCGAGTTGCTCTTGCCCGGCGTCAATA
CGGGATAATACCGCGCCACATAGCAGAACTTTAAAAGTGCTCATCATTGGAAAACGTTCTTCGGGGCGAA
AACTCTCAAGGATCTTACCGCTGTTGAGATCCAGTTCGATGTAACCCACTCGTGCACCCAACTGATCTTC
AGCATCTTTTACTTTCACCAGCGTTTCTGGGTGAGCAAAAACAGGAAGGCAAAATGCCGCAAAAAAGGGA
ATAAGGGCGACACGGAAATGTTGAATACTCATACTCTTCCTTTTTCAATATTATTGAAGCATTTATCAGG
GTTATTGTCTCATGAGCGGATACATATTTGAATGTATTTAGAAAAATAAACAAATAGGGGTTCCGCGCAC
ATTTCCCCGAAAAGTGCCACCTGACGTC
