>Addgene plasmid #79064 | CSII-IDR2-AGMpygTRIM5-FOS | addgene partial sequence | sequence record 151524 | CMV-F2 5'-GGTCTATATAAGCAGAGCTGGT-3'
ATCCTGGTTAATGTAAAGGAGGAGGTGACCTGTCCCATCTGCCTGGAACTCCTGACAGAACCCCTGAGTC
TGCCCTGCGGCCACAGCCTCTGCCAAGCGTGCATCACTGCAAACCACAAGGAGTCCATGCTATACAAAGA
AGAAGAGAGAAGCTGCCCTGTGTGCCGGATCAGTTACCAGCCTGAGAATATACAGCCTAATCGGCATGTG
GCCAACATAGTGGAGAAGCTCAGAGAGGTCAAGTTGAGCCCAGAAGAGGGGCAGAAGGTTGATCACTGTG
CACGCCATGGAGAGAAACTCCTACTCTTCTGTCAGGAGGACAGCAAGGTCATTTGCTGGCTTTGTGAGCG
GTCTCAGGAGCACCGTGGTCACCACACTTTCCTCATGGAGGAGGTTGCCCAGGAGTACCATGTGAAGCTC
CAGACAGCTCTGGAGATGCTGAGGCAGAAGCAGCAGGAAGCTGAAAAGTTGGAAGCTGACATCAGAGAAG
AGAAAGCTTCCTGGAAGATTCAAATAGACTACGACAAAACCAACGTCTCGGCAGATTTTGAGCAACTGAG
AGAGATCCTGGACTGGGAGGAGAGCAATGAGCTGCAGAACCTGGAGAAGGAGGAAGAAGACATTCTGAAA
AGCCTTACGAAGTCTGAAACGGAGATGGTGCAGCAGACCCAGTACATGAGAGAGCTCATCTCAGATCTGG
AGCATCGGTTGCAGGG
