>Addgene plasmid #79064 | CSII-IDR2-AGMpygTRIM5-FOS | addgene partial sequence | sequence record 151525 | IRES-R 5'-CCTCACATTGCCAAAAGACG-3'
AGCGGCTTCGGCCAGTAACGTTAGGGGGGGGGGAGGGAGAGGGGCGGATCCCGGGCCCGCGGTACCGTCG
ACTGCAGAATTCGAAGCTTGAGCTCGAGTTATTTTTCGAACTGCGGGTGGCTCCAAGCGCTCTTGTCATC
GTCATCCTTGTAATCGAATCCGGATCCGGTACCAGAGCTTGGTGAGCACAGAGTCATGGGGACTGTACAT
TTTCTGGGATTTAAATATGGAAATACAGGCTTAGAAAAAGAACACTGAGAAAACTTATAGATGAGAAATC
CATGGTTTGTGATATTGAAGAATGAGACAGTGCAAGCCTCATAGTCTACGAAAACTCCAACACGATCAGG
ACAAATAATCACAGAGAGGGGCACAATGAAAGGAGCAAAAGGAGTATGTGAGGAACCATCCTGGAAAGCA
CTATATTTATCTCCTTCCTGTAACCCTATAACCCAGTAGCCATATTTAGGTTGATAATTTTCATTTTGTT
CAATATTATACGTTGCATCGGGTTGGAAGCCAGCACATACCCCCAGGATCCAAGCACTTTTCTTGGACAC
ATCTACCTCCCAGTAATGTTTCCCTGATGTGATACTTTGGGAACCCAGGACGCCAGTACAATAATTGAAA
TTCGTGAGTTTCCCTGATGTGATACTTTGGGAGCCCGGGACGCCAGTACAATAACTGAAATTCGTGAGTG
ACC
